Addgene plasmid #70118: pEMS2157
Purpose: Promoterless AAV plasmid with MCS to insert promoter for expression of EmGFP. Contains WPRE.
Depositing lab: Elizabeth Simpson. Depositing organization: University of British Columbia. Publication: New MiniPromoter Ple345 (NEFL) Drives Strong and Specific Expression in Retinal Ganglion Cells of Mouse and Primate Retina. Simpson E, Korecki AJ, Fornes O, McGill TJ, Cueva-Vargas JL, Agostinone J, Farkas RA, Hickmott JW, Lam SL, Mathelier A, Renner LM, Stoddard J, Zhou M, Di Polo A, Neuringer M, Wasserman WW. Hum Gene Ther. 2018 Jul 31. doi: 10.1089/hum.2018.118. PubMed 30062914.
Backbone
  Vector backbone: AAV2
  Vector type: Mammalian Expression, AAV
Growth in bacteria
  Bacterial resistance: Ampicillin, 100 μg/mL
  Growth temperature: 30°C
  Growth strain: NEB Stable
  Copy number: Low Copy
Gene/Insert
  Gene/Insert name: ssAAV-MCS-EmGFP-WPRE (alt name: EmGFP)
  Species: Synthetic
  Promoter: Promoterless
  Cloning method: Restriction Enzyme; 5′ cloning site see map (unknown if destroyed); 3′ cloning site see map (unknown if destroyed)
  Sequencing primers: 5′ M13pUC-rev; 3′ EBV-rev
Terms and licenses: Academic/Nonprofit Terms; Industry Terms: Not Available to Industry
Depositor comments: Please see the annotated GenBank file and the additional image file for the specific location of the minipromoter in this plasmid
How to cite: pEMS2157 was a gift from Elizabeth Simpson (Addgene plasmid # 70118 ; http://n2t.net/addgene:70118 ; RRID:Addgene_70118)
