[The description below was written by a language model from this plasmid's Addgene catalogue record and pLannotate feature annotations shown in this document.]
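Description:
pEMS2157 is a promoterless, single-stranded AAV2-based cis (transfer) plasmid designed as a recipient vector: a multiple cloning site lets the user insert a promoter of choice to drive the Emerald GFP reporter in mammalian cells. In bacteria it is maintained through a ColE1/pUC-type origin and selected with ampicillin via the β-lactamase gene and its native promoter. The catalogue lists it as low copy even though the annotated origin is of the high-copy type. An f1 phage origin and remnants of a pUC-style lac region (lacZα and lacI fragments, CAP site, lac promoter and operator) are also present in the backbone and have no role in the payload.

The AAV genome is bounded by two AAV2 inverted terminal repeats, one spanning the plasmid's numbering origin. These are the cis elements required for replication and packaging of the intervening DNA into AAV particles when rep, cap and helper functions are supplied separately. Between them, the feature table shows a gap after the upstream ITR where the MCS presumably lies (it is not itself annotated), followed by a chimeric β-globin/immunoglobulin intron, mammalian codon-optimized EmGFP, the WPRE, and an SV40 polyadenylation signal with an adjacent large T antigen fragment carried along with that element. The intron and WPRE act post-transcriptionally to raise transcript processing, stability and expression, which helps weak or compact promoters give detectable signal.

Although the depositor comment refers to a minipromoter location, the record describes this plasmid as promoterless and no promoter is annotated upstream of EmGFP. It therefore serves as a backbone, and potentially a no-promoter control, for testing candidate regulatory sequences. The associated publication concerns MiniPromoters driving cell-type-specific expression in the retina.
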