Features (pLannotate 1.2.2; 16 found; start..end, strand, type, name):
    249..381     +  intron         chimeric intron: chimera between introns from human β-globin and immunoglobulin heavy chain genes
    408..1127    +  CDS            EmGFP: Emerald GFP mammalian codon-optimized
   1142..1728    +  misc_feature   WPRE: woodchuck hepatitis virus posttranscriptional regulatory element
   1743..1864    -  polyA_signal   SV40 poly(A) signal: SV40 polyadenylation signal
   1887..1955    -  CDS            large T antigen (fragment): large T antigen from SV40 (simian virus 40)
   2033..2163    +  repeat_region  AAV2 ITR (fragment): inverted terminal repeat of adeno-associated virus serotype 2 inverted
   2177..2334    +  CDS            lacZα (fragment): LacZα fragment of β-galactosidase; lacZ fragment
   2339..2767    +  rep_origin     f1 ori (sequence partly withheld): f1 bacteriophage origin of replication; arrow indicates direction of (+) strand synthesis
   2820..2924    +  promoter       AmpR promoter: bla
   2925..3785    +  CDS            AmpR: β-lactamase; bla; confers resistance to ampicillin, carbenicillin, and related antibiotics
   3956..4544    +  rep_origin     ori: high-copy-number ColE1/pMB1/pBR322/pUC origin of replication
   4727..4819    +  CDS            lacI (fragment): lac repressor; lacI; The lac repressor binds to the lac operator to inhibit transcription in E. coli. This inhibition can be relieved by adding lactose or isopropyl-β-D-thiogalactopyranoside (IPTG).
   4832..4853    +  protein_bind   CAP binding site: CAP binding activates transcription in the presence of cAMP. E. coli catabolite activator protein
   4868..4898    +  promoter       lac promoter: promoter for the E. coli lac operon
   4906..4922    +  protein_bind   lac operator: The lac repressor binds to the lac operator to inhibit transcription in E. coli. This inhibition can be relieved by adding lactose or isopropyl-β-D-thiogalactopyranoside (IPTG). lac repressor encoded by lacI
   4972..130     -  repeat_region  AAV2 ITR (fragment) (across the origin): inverted terminal repeat of adeno-associated virus serotype 2 inverted
>Addgene plasmid #70118 | pEMS2157 | depositor full sequence | sequence record 124927 | pEMS2157 sequence 4972 bps
CTGCGCGCTCGCTCGCTCACTGAGGCCGCCCGGGCAAAGCCCGGGCGTCGGGCGACCTTTGGTCGCCCGG
CCTCAGTGAGCGAGCGAGCGCGCAGAGAGGGAGTGGCCAACTCCATCACTAGGGGTTCCTTGTAGTTAAT
GATTAACCCGCCATGCTACTTATCTACGTAGCCATGCTCTAGGAAGATCGGAATTCCCTAGGCCGGCCAC
GCGTGGCGCGCCGAAGTTGGTCGTGAGGCACTGGGCAGGTAAGTATCAAGGTTACAAGACAGGTTTAAGG
AGACCAATAGAAACTGGGCTTGTCGAGACAGAGAAGACTCTTGCGTTTCTGATAGGCACCTATTGGTCTT
ACTGACATCCACTTTGCCTTTCTCTCCACAGGTGTCCACTCCCAGGCGGCCGCCACCATGGTGAGCAAGG
GCGAGGAGCTGTTCACCGGGGTGGTGCCCATCCTGGTCGAGCTGGACGGCGACGTAAACGGCCACAAGTT
CAGCGTGTCCGGCGAGGGCGAGGGCGATGCCACCTACGGCAAGCTGACCCTGAAGTTCATCTGCACCACC
GGCAAGCTGCCCGTGCCCTGGCCCACCCTCGTGACCACCTTCACCTACGGCGTGCAGTGCTTCGCCCGCT
ACCCCGACCACATGAAGCAGCACGACTTCTTCAAGTCCGCCATGCCCGAAGGCTACGTCCAGGAGCGCAC
CATCTTCTTCAAGGACGACGGCAACTACAAGACCCGCGCCGAGGTGAAGTTCGAGGGCGACACCCTGGTG
AACCGCATCGAGCTGAAGGGCATCGACTTCAAGGAGGACGGCAACATCCTGGGGCACAAGCTGGAGTACA
ACTACAACAGCCACAAGGTCTATATCACCGCCGACAAGCAGAAGAACGGCATCAAGGTGAACTTCAAGAC
CCGCCACAACATCGAGGACGGCAGCGTGCAGCTCGCCGACCACTACCAGCAGAACACCCCCATCGGCGAC
GGCCCCGTGCTGCTGCCCGACAACCACTACCTGAGCACCCAGTCCGCCCTGAGCAAAGACCCCAACGAGA
AGCGCGATCACATGGTCCTGCTGGAGTTCGTGACCGCCGCCGGGATCACTCTCGGCATGGACGAGCTGTA
CAAGTAAGCGGCCGCGATCGCTCAACCTCTGGATTACAAAATTTGTGAAAGATTGACTGGTATTCTTAAC
TATGTTGCTCCTTTTACGCTATGTGGATACGCTGCTTTAATGCCTTTGTATCATGCTATTGCTTCCCGTA
TGGCTTTCATTTTCTCCTCCTTGTATAAATCCTGGTTGCTGTCTCTTTATGAGGAGTTGTGGCCCGTTGT
CAGGCAACGTGGCGTGGTGTGCACTGTGTTTGCTGACGCAACCCCCACTGGTTGGGGCATTGCCACCACC
TGTCAGCTCCTTTCCGGGACTTTCGCTTTCCCCCTCCCTATTGCCACGGCGGAACTCATCGCCGCCTGCC
TTGCCCGCTGCTGGACAGGGGCTCGGCTGTTGGGCACTGACAATTCCGTGGTGTTGTCGGGGAAATCATC
GTCCTTTCCTTGGCTGCTCGCCTGTGTTGCCACCTGGATTCTGCGCGGGACGTCCTTCTGCTACGTCCCT
TCGGCCCTCAATCCAGCGGACCTTCCTTCCCGCGGCCTGCTGCCGGCTCTGCGGCCTCTTCCGCGTCTTC
GCCTTCGCCCTCAGACGAGTCGGATCTCCCTTTGGGCCGCCTCCCCGCGATCGCAGACATGATAAGATAC
ATTGATGAGTTTGGACAAACCACAACTAGAATGCAGTGAAAAAAATGCTTTATTTGTGAAATTTGTGATG
CTATTGCTTTATTTGTAACCATTATAAGCTGCAATAAACAAGTTAACAACAACAATTGCATTCATTTTAT
GTTTCAGGTTCAGGGGGAGATGTGGGAGGTTTTTTAAAGCAAGTAAAACCTCTACAAATGTGGTAGTCGA
AATTCCCGATAAGGATCTTCCTAGAGCATGGCTACGTAGATAAGTAGCATGGCGGGTTAATCATTAACTA
CAAGGAACCCCTAGTGATGGAGTTGGCCACTCCCTCTCTGCGCGCTCGCTCGCTCACTGAGGCCGGGCGA
CCAAAGGTCGCCCGACGCCCGGGCTTTGCCCGGGCGGCCTCAGTGAGCGAGCGAGCGCGCAGCCTTAATT
AACCTAATTCACTGGCCGTCGTTTTACAACGTCGTGACTGGGAAAACCCTGGCGTTACCCAACTTAATCG
CCTTGCAGCACATCCCCCTTTCGCCAGCTGGCGTAATAGCGAAGAGGCCCGCACCGATCGCCCTTCCCAA
CAGTTGCGCAGCCTGAATGGCGAATGGG
[124 nt withheld, positions 2339-2462]
C
[91 nt withheld, positions 2464-2554]
A
[49 nt withheld, positions 2556-2604]
CCTTTGACGTTGGAGTCCACGTTCTTT
[37 nt withheld, positions 2632-2668]
ACCCTATCTCGGTCTATTCTTTTGATTTATAAGGGATTTTGCCGATTTCGGCCTATTGGTTAAAAAATGA
GCTGATTTAACAAAAATTTAACGCGAATTTTAACAAAATATTAACGCTTACAATTTAGGTGGCACTTTTC
GGGGAAATGTGCGCGGAACCCCTATTTGTTTATTTTTCTAAATACATTCAAATATGTATCCGCTCATGAG
ACAATAACCCTGATAAATGCTTCAATAATATTGAAAAAGGAAGAGTATGAGTATTCAACATTTCCGTGTC
GCCCTTATTCCCTTTTTTGCGGCATTTTGCCTTCCTGTTTTTGCTCACCCAGAAACGCTGGTGAAAGTAA
AAGATGCTGAAGATCAGTTGGGTGCACGAGTGGGTTACATCGAACTGGATCTCAACAGCGGTAAGATCCT
TGAGAGTTTTCGCCCCGAAGAACGTTTTCCAATGATGAGCACTTTTAAAGTTCTGCTATGTGGCGCGGTA
TTATCCCGTATTGACGCCGGGCAAGAGCAACTCGGTCGCCGCATACACTATTCTCAGAATGACTTGGTTG
AGTACTCACCAGTCACAGAAAAGCATCTTACGGATGGCATGACAGTAAGAGAATTATGCAGTGCTGCCAT
AACCATGAGTGATAACACTGCGGCCAACTTACTTCTGACAACGATCGGAGGACCGAAGGAGCTAACCGCT
TTTTTGCACAACATGGGGGATCATGTAACTCGCCTTGATCGTTGGGAACCGGAGCTGAATGAAGCCATAC
CAAACGACGAGCGTGACACCACGATGCCTGTAGCAATGGCAACAACGTTGCGCAAACTATTAACTGGCGA
ACTACTTACTCTAGCTTCCCGGCAACAATTAATAGACTGGATGGAGGCGGATAAAGTTGCAGGACCACTT
CTGCGCTCGGCCCTTCCGGCTGGCTGGTTTATTGCTGATAAATCTGGAGCCGGTGAGCGTGGGTCTCGCG
GTATCATTGCAGCACTGGGGCCAGATGGTAAGCCCTCCCGTATCGTAGTTATCTACACGACGGGGAGTCA
GGCAACTATGGATGAACGAAATAGACAGATCGCTGAGATAGGTGCCTCACTGATTAAGCATTGGTAACTG
TCAGACCAAGTTTACTCATATATACTTTAGATTGATTTAAAACTTCATTTTTAATTTAAAAGGATCTAGG
TGAAGATCCTTTTTGATAATCTCATGACCAAAATCCCTTAACGTGAGTTTTCGTTCCACTGAGCGTCAGA
CCCCGTAGAAAAGATCAAAGGATCTTCTTGAGATCCTTTTTTTCTGCGCGTAATCTGCTGCTTGCAAACA
AAAAAACCACCGCTACCAGCGGTGGTTTGTTTGCCGGATCAAGAGCTACCAACTCTTTTTCCGAAGGTAA
CTGGCTTCAGCAGAGCGCAGATACCAAATACTGTTCTTCTAGTGTAGCCGTAGTTAGGCCACCACTTCAA
GAACTCTGTAGCACCGCCTACATACCTCGCTCTGCTAATCCTGTTACCAGTGGCTGCTGCCAGTGGCGAT
AAGTCGTGTCTTACCGGGTTGGACTCAAGACGATAGTTACCGGATAAGGCGCAGCGGTCGGGCTGAACGG
GGGGTTCGTGCACACAGCCCAGCTTGGAGCGAACGACCTACACCGAACTGAGATACCTACAGCGTGAGCT
ATGAGAAAGCGCCACGCTTCCCGAAGGGAGAAAGGCGGACAGGTATCCGGTAAGCGGCAGGGTCGGAACA
GGAGAGCGCACGAGGGAGCTTCCAGGGGGAAACGCCTGGTATCTTTATAGTCCTGTCGGGTTTCGCCACC
TCTGACTTGAGCGTCGATTTTTGTGATGCTCGTCAGGGGGGCGGAGCCTATGGAAAAACGCCAGCAACGC
GGCCTTTTTACGGTTCCTGGCCTTTTGCTGGCCTTTTGCTCACATGTTCTTTCCTGCGTTATCCCCTGAT
TCTGTGGATAACCGTATTACCGCCTTTGAGTGAGCTGATACCGCTCGCCGCAGCCGAACGACCGAGCGCA
GCGAGTCAGTGAGCGAGGAAGCGGAAGAGCGCCCAATACGCAAACCGCCTCTCCCCGCGCGTTGGCCGAT
TCATTAATGCAGCTGGCACGACAGGTTTCCCGACTGGAAAGCGGGCAGTGAGCGCAACGCAATTAATGTG
AGTTAGCTCACTCATTAGGCACCCCAGGCTTTACACTTTATGCTTCCGGCTCGTATGTTGTGTGGAATTG
TGAGCGGATAACAATTTCACACAGGAAACAGCTATGACCATGATTACGCCAGATTTAATTAAGG
