>Addgene plasmid #70118 | pEMS2157 | addgene partial sequence | sequence record 127997 | WPRE-R 5'-CATAGCGTAAAAGGAGCAACA-3'
AGTGATCCCGGCGGCGGTCACGAACTCCAGCAGGACCATGTGATCGCGCTTCTCGTTGGGGTCTTTGCTC
AGGGCGGACTGGGTGCTCAGGTAGTGGTTGTCGGGCAGCAGCACGGGGCCGTCGCCGATGGGGGTGTTCT
GCTGGTAGTGGTCGGCGAGCTGCACGCTGCCGTCCTCGATGTTGTGGCGGGTCTTGAAGTTCACCTTGAT
GCCGTTCTTCTGCTTGTCGGCGGTGATATAGACCTTGTGGCTGTTGTAGTTGTACTCCAGCTTGTGCCCC
AGGATGTTGCCGTCCTCCTTGAAGTCGATGCCCTTCAGCTCGATGCGGTTCACCAGGGTGTCGCCCTCGA
ACTTCACCTCGGCGCGGGTCTTGTAGTTGCCGTCGTCCTTGAAGAAGATGGTGCGCTCCTGGACGTAGCC
TTCGGGCATGGCGGACTTGAAGAAGTCGTGCTGCTTCATGTGGTCGGGGTAGCGGGCGAAGCACTGCACG
CCGTANGTGAAGGTGGTCACGAGGGTGGGCCAGGGCACGGGCAGCTTGCCGGTGGTGCAGATGAACTTCA
GGGTCAGCTTGCCGTAGGTGGCATCGCCCTCGCCCTCGCCGGACACGCTGAACTTGTGGCCGTTT
