>Addgene plasmid #70118 | pEMS2157 | addgene partial sequence | sequence record 128623 | EGFP-N 5'-CGTCGCCGTCCAGCTCGACCAG-3'
CGCCCTTGCTCACCATGGTGGCGGCCGCCTGGGAGTGGACACCTGTGGAGAGAAAGGCAAAGTGGATGTC
AGTAAGACCAATAGGTGCCTATCAGAAACGCAAGAGTCTTCTCTGTCTCGACAAGCCCAGTTTCTATTGG
TCTCCTTAAACCTGTCTTGTAACCTTGATACTTACCTGCCCAGTGCCTCACGACCAACTTCGGCGCGCCA
CGCGTGGCCGGCCTAGGGAATTCCGATCTTCCTAGAGCATGGCTACGTAGATAAGTAGCATGGCGGGTTA
ATCATTAACTACAAGGAACCCCTAGTGATGGAGTTGGCCACTCCCTCTCTGCGCGC
